>Addgene plasmid #228815 | EGFP_EHMT1_Ank+SET | addgene full sequence | sequence record 456140 | Addgene NGS Result
GAACAGGAGAGCGCACGAGGGAGCTTCCAGGGGGAAACGCCTGGTATCTTTATAGTCCTGTCGGGTTTCG
CCACCTCTGACTTGAGCGTCGATTTTTGTGATGCTCGTCAGGGGGGCGGAGCCTATGGAAAAACGCCAGC
AACGCGGCCTTTTTACGGTTCCTGGCCTTTTGCTGGCCTTTTGCTCACATGTTCTTTCCTGCGTTATCCC
CTGATTCTGTGGATAACCGTATTACCGCCATGCATTAGTTATTAATAGTAATCAATTACGGGGTCATTAG
TTCATAGCCCATATATGGAGTTCCGCGTTACATAACTTACGGTAAATGGCCCGCCTGGCTGACCGCCCAA
CGACCCCCGCCCATTGACGTCAATAATGACGTATGTTCCCATAGTAACGCCAATAGGGACTTTCCATTGA
CGTCAATGGGTGGAGTATTTACGGTAAACTGCCCACTTGGCAGTACATCAAGTGTATCATATGCCAAGTA
CGCCCCCTATTGACGTCAATGACGGTAAATGGCCCGCCTGGCATTATGCCCAGTACATGACCTTATGGGA
CTTTCCTACTTGGCAGTACATCTACGTATTAGTCATCGCTATTACCATGGTGATGCGGTTTTGGCAGTAC
ATCAATGGGCGTGGATAGCGGTTTGACTCACGGGGATTTCCAAGTCTCCACCCCATTGACGTCAATGGGA
GTTTGTTTTGGCACCAAAATCAACGGGACTTTCCAAAATGTCGTAACAACTCCGCCCCATTGACGCAAAT
GGGCGGTAGGCGTGTACGGTGGGAGGTCTATATAAGCAGAGCTGGTTTAGTGAACCGTCAGATCCGCTAG
CGCTACCGGTCGCCACCATGGTGAGCAAGGGCGAGGAGCTGTTCACCGGGGTGGTGCCCATCCTGGTCGA
GCTGGACGGCGACGTAAACGGCCACAAGTTCAGCGTGTCCGGCGAGGGCGAGGGCGATGCCACCTACGGC
AAGCTGACCCTGAAGTTCATCTGCACCACCGGCAAGCTGCCCGTGCCCTGGCCCACCCTCGTGACCACCC
TGACCTACGGCGTGCAGTGCTTCAGCCGCTACCCCGACCACATGAAGCAGCACGACTTCTTCAAGTCCGC
CATGCCCGAAGGCTACGTCCAGGAGCGCACCATCTTCTTCAAGGACGACGGCAACTACAAGACCCGCGCC
GAGGTGAAGTTCGAGGGCGACACCCTGGTGAACCGCATCGAGCTGAAGGGCATCGACTTCAAGGAGGACG
GCAACATCCTGGGGCACAAGCTGGAGTACAACTACAACAGCCACAACGTCTATATCATGGCCGACAAGCA
GAAGAACGGCATCAAGGTGAACTTCAAGATCCGCCACAACATCGAGGACGGCAGCGTGCAGCTCGCCGAC
CACTACCAGCAGAACACCCCCATCGGCGACGGCCCCGTGCTGCTGCCCGACAACCACTACCTGAGCACCC
AGTCCGCCCTGAGCAAAGACCCCAACGAGAAGCGCGATCACATGGTCCTGCTGGAGTTCGTGACCGCCGC
CGGGATCACTCTCGGCATGGACGAGCTGTACAAGTCCGGACTCAGATCTCGAGCTCAAGCTTCGAATTCG
TTCCACCCAAAGCAGCTGTACTTCTCCGCCAGGCAAGGGGAGCTTCAGAAGGTGCTCCTCATGCTGGTGG
ACGGAATTGACCCCAACTTCAAAATGGAGCACCAGAATAAGCGCTCTCCACTGCACGCCGCGGCAGAGGC
TGGACACGTGGACATCTGCCACATGCTGGTTCAGGCGGGCGCTAATATTGACACCTGCTCAGAAGACCAG
AGGACCCCGTTGATGGAAGCAGCCGAAAACAACCATCTGGAAGCAGTGAAGTACCTCATCAAGGCTGGGG
CCCTGGTGGATCCCAAGGACGCAGAGGGCTCTACGTGTTTGCACCTGGCTGCCAAGAAAGGCCACTACGA
AGTGGTCCAGTACCTGCTTTCAAATGGACAGATGGACGTCAACTGTCAGGATGACGGAGGCTGGACACCC
ATGATCTGGGCCACAGAGTACAAGCACGTGGACCTCGTGAAGCTGCTGCTGTCCAAGGGCTCTGACATCA
ACATCCGAGACAACGAGGAGAACATTTGCCTGCACTGGGCGGCGTTCTCCGGCTGCGTGGACATAGCCGA
GATCCTGCTGGCTGCCAAGTGCGACCTCCACGCCGTGAACATCCACGGAGACTCGCCACTGCACATTGCC
GCCCGGGAGAACCGCTACGACTGTGTCGTCCTCTTTCTTTCTCGGGATTCAGATGTCACCTTAAAGAACA
AGGAAGGAGAGACGCCCCTGCAGTGTGCGAGCCTCAACTCTCAGGTGTGGAGCGCTCTGCAGATGAGCAA
GGCTCTGCAGGACTCGGCCCCCGACAGGCCCAGCCCCGTGGAGAGGATAGTGAGCAGGGACATCGCTCGA
GGCTACGAGCGCATCCCCATCCCCTGTGTCAACGCCGTGGACAGCGAGCCATGCCCCAGCAACTACAAGT
ACGTCTCTCAGAACTGCGTGACGTCCCCCATGAACATCGACAGAAATATCACTCATCTGCAGTACTGCGT
GTGCATCGACGACTGCTCCTCCAGCAACTGCATGTGCGGCCAGCTCAGCATGCGCTGCTGGTACGACAAG
GATGGCCGGCTCCTGCCAGAGTTCAACATGGCGGAGCCTCCCTTGATCTTCGAATGCAACCACGCGTGCT
CCTGCTGGAGGAACTGCCGAAATCGCGTCGTACAGAATGGTCTCAGGGCAAGGCTGCAGCTCTACCGGAC
GCGGGACATGGGCTGGGGCGTGCGGTCCCTGCAGGACATCCCACCAGGCACCTTTGTCTGCGAGACGGGG
AGGTTTACTGCATCGACGCGCGGTTCTACGGGAACGTCAGCCGGTTCATCAACCACCACTGCGAGCCCAA
CCTGGTGCCCGTGCGCGTGTTCATGGCCCACCAGGACCTGCGGTTCCCCCGGATCGCCTTCTTCAGCACC
CGCCTGATCGAGGCCGGCGAGCAGCTCGGGTTTGACTATGGAGAGCGCTTCTGGGACATCAAAGGCAAGC
TCTTCAGCTGCCGCTGCGGCTCCCCCAAGTGCCGGCACGTCGACGGTACCGCGGGCCCGGGATCCACCGG
ATCTAGATAACTGATCATAATCAGCCATACCACATTTGTAGAGGTTTTACTTGCTTTAAAAAACCTCCCA
CACCTCCCCCTGAACCTGAAACATAAAATGAATGCAATTGTTGTTGTTAACTTGTTTATTGCAGCTTATA
ATGGTTACAAATAAAGCAATAGCATCACAAATTTCACAAATAAAGCATTTTTTTCACTGCATTCTAGTTG
TGGTTTGTCCAAACTCATCAATGTATCTTAACGCGTAAATTGTAAGCGTTAATATTTTGTTAAAATTCGC
GTTAAATTTTTGTTAAATCAGCTCATTTTTTAACCAATAGGCCGAAATCGGCAAAATCCCTTATAAATCA
AAAGAATAGACCGAGATAGGGT
[37 nt withheld, positions 3523-3559]
AAAGAACGTGGACTCCAACGTCAAAGG
[49 nt withheld, positions 3587-3635]
T
[91 nt withheld, positions 3637-3727]
G
[124 nt withheld, positions 3729-3852]
CAGGTGGCACTTTTCGGGGAAATGTGCGCGGAACCCCTATTTGTTTATTTTTCTAAATACATTCAAATAT
GTATCCGCTCATGAGACAATAACCCTGATAAATGCTTCAATAATATTGAAAAAGGAAGAGTCCTGAGGCG
GAAAGAACCAGCTGTGGAATGTGTGTCAGTTAGGGTGTGGAAAGTCCCCAGGCTCCCCAGCAGGCAGAAG
TATGCAAAGCATGCATCTCAATTAGTCAGCAACCAGGTGTGGAAAGTCCCCAGGCTCCCCAGCAGGCAGA
AGTATGCAAAGCATGCATCTCAATTAGTCAGCAACCATAGTCCCGCCCCTAACTCCGCCCATCCCGCCCC
TAACTCCGCCCAGTTCCGCCCATTCTCCGCCCCATGGCTGACTAATTTTTTTTATTTATGCAGAGGCCGA
GGCCGCCTCGGCCTCTGAGCTATTCCAGAAGTAGTGAGGAGGCTTTTTTGGAGGCCTAGGCTTTTGCAAA
GATCGATCAAGAGACAGGATGAGGATCGTTTCGCATGATTGAACAAGATGGATTGCACGCAGGTTCTCCG
GCCGCTTGGGTGGAGAGGCTATTCGGCTATGACTGGGCACAACAGACAATCGGCTGCTCTGATGCCGCCG
TGTTCCGGCTGTCAGCGCAGGGGCGCCCGGTTCTTTTTGTCAAGACCGACCTGTCCGGTGCCCTGAATGA
ACTGCAAGACGAGGCAGCGCGGCTATCGTGGCTGGCCACGACGGGCGTTCCTTGCGCAGCTGTGCTCGAC
GTTGTCACTGAAGCGGGAAGGGACTGGCTGCTATTGGGCGAAGTGCCGGGGCAGGATCTCCTGTCATCTC
ACCTTGCTCCTGCCGAGAAAGTATCCATCATGGCTGATGCAATGCGGCGGCTGCATACGCTTGATCCGGC
TACCTGCCCATTCGACCACCAAGCGAAACATCGCATCGAGCGAGCACGTACTCGGATGGAAGCCGGTCTT
GTCGATCAGGATGATCTGGACGAAGAGCATCAGGGGCTCGCGCCAGCCGAACTGTTCGCCAGGCTCAAGG
CGAGCATGCCCGACGGCGAGGATCTCGTCGTGACCCATGGCGATGCCTGCTTGCCGAATATCATGGTGGA
AAATGGCCGCTTTTCTGGATTCATCGACTGTGGCCGGCTGGGTGTGGCGGACCGCTATCAGGACATAGCG
TTGGCTACCCGTGATATTGCTGAAGAGCTTGGCGGCGAATGGGCTGACCGCTTCCTCGTGCTTTACGGTA
TCGCCGCTCCCGATTCGCAGCGCATCGCCTTCTATCGCCTTCTTGACGAGTTCTTCTGAGCGGGACTCTG
GGGTTCGAAATGACCGACCAAGCGACGCCCAACCTGCCATCACGAGATTTCGATTCCACCGCCGCCTTCT
ATGAAAGGTTGGGCTTCGGAATCGTTTTCCGGGACGCCGGCTGGATGATCCTCCAGCGCGGGGATCTCAT
GCTGGAGTTCTTCGCCCACCCTAGGGGGAGGCTAACTGAAACACGGAAGGAGACAATACCGGAAGGAACC
CGCGCTATGACGGCAATAAAAAGACAGAATAAAACGCACGGTGTTGGGTCGTTTGTTCATAAACGCGGGG
TTCGGTCCCAGGGCTGGCACTCTGTCGATACCCCACCGAGACCCCATTGGGGCCAATACGCCCGCGTTTC
TTCCTTTTCCCCACCCCACCCCCCAAGTTCGGGTGAAGGCCCAGGGCTCGCAGCCAACGTCGGGGCGGCA
GGCCCTGCCATAGCCTCAGGTTACTCATATATACTTTAGATTGATTTAAAACTTCATTTTTAATTTAAAA
GGATCTAGGTGAAGATCCTTTTTGATAATCTCATGACCAAAATCCCTTAACGTGAGTTTTCGTTCCACTG
AGCGTCAGACCCCGTAGAAAAGATCAAAGGATCTTCTTGAGATCCTTTTTTTCTGCGCGTAATCTGCTGC
TTGCAAACAAAAAAACCACCGCTACCAGCGGTGGTTTGTTTGCCGGATCAAGAGCTACCAACTCTTTTTC
CGAAGGTAACTGGCTTCAGCAGAGCGCAGATACCAAATACTGTTCTTCTAGTGTAGCCGTAGTTAGGCCA
CCACTTCAAGAACTCTGTAGCACCGCCTACATACCTCGCTCTGCTAATCCTGTTACCAGTGGCTGCTGCC
AGTGGCGATAAGTCGTGTCTTACCGGGTTGGACTCAAGACGATAGTTACCGGATAAGGCGCAGCGGTCGG
GCTGAACGGGGGGTTCGTGCACACAGCCCAGCTTGGAGCGAACGACCTACACCGAACTGAGATACCTACA
GCGTGAGCTATGAGAAAGCGCCACGCTTCCCGAAGGGAGAAAGGCGGACAGGTATCCGGTAAGCGGCAGG
GTCG
Features (pLannotate 1.2.2; 17 found; start..end, strand, type, name):
    306..609     +  enhancer       CMV enhancer: human cytomegalovirus immediate early enhancer
    610..813     +  promoter       CMV promoter: human cytomegalovirus (CMV) immediate early promoter
    858..1574    +  CDS            EGFP: EGFP is a basic (constitutively fluorescent) green fluorescent protein published in 1996, derived from Aequorea victoria. It is reported to be a rapidly-maturing weak dimer with moderate acid sensitivity.
   1575..1609    +  misc_feature   MCS (fragment): multiple cloning site
   1611..2864    +  CDS            EHMT1 (fragment): EHMT1_HUMAN - Also known as EUHMTASE1, GLP, KIAA1876, KMT1D. Experimental evidence at protein level: Swiss-Prot protein existence level 1. Histone methyltransferase that specifically mono- and dimethylates 'Lys-9' of histone H3 (H3K9me1 and H3K9me2, respectively) in euchromatin. H3K9me represents a specific tag for epigenetic transcriptional repression by recruiting HP1 proteins to methylated histones. Also weakly methylates 'Lys-27' of histone H3 (H3K27me). Also required for DNA methylation, the histone methyltransferase activity is not required for DNA methylation, suggesting that these 2 ac
   2861..3118    +  CDS            EHMT1 (fragment): EHMT1_HUMAN - Also known as EUHMTASE1, GLP, KIAA1876, KMT1D. Experimental evidence at protein level: Swiss-Prot protein existence level 1. Histone methyltransferase that specifically mono- and dimethylates 'Lys-9' of histone H3 (H3K9me1 and H3K9me2, respectively) in euchromatin. H3K9me represents a specific tag for epigenetic transcriptional repression by recruiting HP1 proteins to methylated histones. Also weakly methylates 'Lys-27' of histone H3 (H3K27me). Also required for DNA methylation, the histone methyltransferase activity is not required for DNA methylation, suggesting that these 2 ac
   3119..3145    +  misc_feature   MCS (fragment): multiple cloning site
   3162..3246    +  CDS            large T antigen (fragment): large T antigen from SV40 (simian virus 40)
   3269..3390    +  polyA_signal   SV40 poly(A) signal: SV40 polyadenylation signal
   3424..3852    -  rep_origin     f1 ori (sequence partly withheld): f1 bacteriophage origin of replication; arrow indicates direction of (+) strand synthesis
   3879..3983    +  promoter       AmpR promoter: bla
   3985..4342    +  promoter       SV40 promoter: SV40 enhancer and early promoter
   4377..5171    +  CDS            NeoR/KanR: aminoglycoside phosphotransferase from Tn5; aph(3')-II (or nptII); confers resistance to neomycin, kanamycin, and G418 (Geneticin®)
   5192..5344    +  CDS            ble (fragment): BLE_KLEPN - Experimental evidence at protein level: Swiss-Prot protein existence level 1. Binding protein with a strong affinity to the bleomycin family of antibiotics. Binds to CL990; an antimitotic-antibiotic compound. From Klebsiella pneumoniae.
   5403..5450    +  polyA_signal   HSV TK poly(A) signal: herpes simplex virus thymidine kinase polyadenylation signal (Cole and Stacy, 1985)
   5541..5557    -  polyA_signal   bGH poly(A) signal (fragment): bovine growth hormone polyadenylation signal
   5779..131     +  rep_origin     ori (across the origin): high-copy-number ColE1/pMB1/pBR322/pUC origin of replication
