[The description below was written by a language model from this plasmid's Addgene catalogue record and pLannotate feature annotations shown in this document.]
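Description:
EGFP_EHMT1_Ank+SET is a mammalian expression plasmid built on the pEGFP-C1 backbone that produces a truncated form of human EHMT1 (also called G9a-like protein, GLP) fused to the C-terminus of EGFP. Transcription is driven by the human cytomegalovirus immediate-early enhancer and promoter. The EGFP coding sequence runs through a short remnant of the multiple cloning site into the EHMT1 fragment, and the transcript is terminated by the SV40 polyadenylation signal. The insert was amplified from fibroblast cDNA and cloned by restriction digestion, although the cloning sites are not recorded. EHMT1 is a histone methyltransferase that mono- and dimethylates H3K9 in euchromatin. The construct name indicates that the retained portion covers the ankyrin repeat and SET (catalytic) domains.

The record is not fully consistent about the extent of the truncation. The catalogue describes a deletion of the N-terminal 300 amino acids and an insert of about 2,000 bp, whereas the annotated sequence of 6,236 nt shows two adjoining EHMT1 fragments that together span only about 1.5 kb. The exact boundaries should therefore be checked against the sequence.

The plasmid is maintained at high copy in E. coli through a pUC-type ColE1 origin, and it also carries an f1 origin. A single NeoR/KanR cassette serves both hosts. A bacterial promoter provides kanamycin resistance in E. coli, while the SV40 early promoter and HSV TK polyadenylation signal allow G418 selection of transfected mammalian cells. The construct is suited to visualising the localisation of this EHMT1 domain fragment and dissecting its function. The associated study concerns a cytoplasmic form of EHMT1 that methylates viral proteins during viral replication.
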