Addgene plasmid #228815: EGFP_EHMT1_Ank+SET
Purpose: Expression of human EHMT1 with deletion of N-terminal 300 aa
Depositing lab: Shravanti Rampalli. Depositing organization: Institute for Stem Cell Science and Regenerative Medicine (inStem), India. Publication: A cytoplasmic form of EHMT1N methylates viral proteins to enable inclusion body maturation and efficient viral replication. Biligiri KK, Sharma NR, Mohanty A, Sarkar DP, Vemula PK, Rampalli S. PLoS Biol. 2024 Nov 7;22(11):e3002871. doi: 10.1371/journal.pbio.3002871. eCollection 2024 Nov. PubMed 39509467.
Backbone
  Vector backbone: pEGFP-C1
  Backbone size w/o insert (bp): 4733
  Vector type: Mammalian Expression
Growth in bacteria
  Bacterial resistance: Kanamycin, 50 μg/mL
  Growth temperature: 37°C
  Growth strain: DH5alpha
  Copy number: High Copy
Gene/Insert
  Gene/Insert name: EHMT1 (alt name: G9a-like protein (GLP))
  Species: H. sapiens (human)
  Insert size (bp): 2000
  Mutation: deletion of N-terminal 300 aa
  Entrez Gene: EHMT1 (a.k.a. EHMT1-IT1, EUHMTASE1, Eu-HMTase1, FP13812, GLP, GLP1, KLEFS1, KMT1D)
  Tag / fusion protein: EGFP (N terminal on backbone)
  Cloning method: Restriction Enzyme; 5′ cloning site unknown (unknown if destroyed)
Resource information
  A portion of this plasmid was derived from a plasmid made by: cDNA from Fibroblasts
Terms and licenses: Academic/Nonprofit Terms; Industry Terms: Not Available to Industry
Depositor comments: Please visit https://doi.org/10.1101/2023.11.01.564969 for bioRxiv preprint.
How to cite: EGFP_EHMT1_Ank+SET was a gift from Shravanti Rampalli (Addgene plasmid # 228815 ; http://n2t.net/addgene:228815 ; RRID:Addgene_228815)
